>Addgene plasmid #70889 | pFOSGE_COF2H04 | depositor partial sequence | sequence record 126831 | insert
ATGAATTACTACGTCTGTCTGCACCAGGAGGGTGTTAATAGCATACCCAAGTTAATCGAGAAGGCCTTCG
CGAACAACTATAATGTGGTTTCCACCTCTATCAACGCCAATATGTTGCCCTTCGAACCACACGAATCGGA
TCCCACATATCCGGCCACAATTTTGAGCGGCAGCGACTGGAATTCCAAGGTGATATTTACCATGTCCGAC
GTGAATGTGGACTCGCCGAATGACAAGCTGCGCGAACACGCAAAGGAGGTATTCATGAGGGACGTGGCCT
GGGCGGAGCACCTGCAAAATGTGGGCAACCTGATGGTACGGCTGCGCGGTCCGGAAAACGAGAATCTGGC
CTCCATTGTGCTGGCCAAAACAAAGGATGATTTTCCTTCAGGGAACTGGTTCATCCAAGTGCCCATCACC
AATCCAGAACTGGCCACATTCGAGCACCGAAAGGATGCCACCGCCGAGGAGGTGGCTGAAGCGGAATCGA
ATGACCCGTGGAACTGGTGGAATAACCTGCGCATGGTCACCAAACACAGCACCAAAGTGAAGGTTGTGAT
AGAGCTAAACGATGCTGATCGACCCAGCAAGGAAACAGTGCGTCGCTGGTTGGGCGAACCAATCGAGGCA
ATCATCATTCCGTCTTCCCTGTTCGTCAGAAACCGCTCCAACTACTGTGTGCTGAAGAAGGAGTGGCAGC
TCATCGTCGGGCACTTCATCTCGGTACGGGCCAACATCATCATCTCCACAAATCCCAACGATAAGGCTTT
GTGCCAGTACGCGGATTACGTAAATAAGCTAATTAATGATAACTGCGATAAGCACATGCTAAACAGCTAT
GAAAACATGCTGGAAATTCCACTGCAGCCTCTTTGCGATAATCTGGACACCTATACCTATGAGGTATTCG
AAACTGATCCTGTCAAATACAAACTCTATCAGGATGCCGTACAAGCGGCCCTGTTGGATCGAGTAAGCGC
TGCGGAGGCTAAAACGAAACTGACAGTTGTAATGCTACTGGGTGGAGGACGAGGTCCTTTAGCGAGAGCT
GTTTTCAATGCTGCCGAGTTAACGAAGCGCAAAGTTCGCCTCTACATCATAGAAAAGAATCCCAATGCCA
TCCGCACCCTCTCCAACATGGTTAAAACGCTTTGGGCCGATAAGGATGTTCACATTTTTTCAAAGGACAT
GCGGGACTTTTCCCCTCCAGAGCTGGCTGACATCATGGTTTCGGAGTTACTTGGTTCCTTTGGCGATAAT
GAACTTTCGCCCGAGTGCCTTGATGGAGCACTGAAGCTGCTCAAACCGGATGGAATCAGTATACCCTACA
AATCCACCTCCTACATTAATCCACTGATGTCAGCAGTGCTGCACCAAAATGTCTGCCAATTGTTACCAAC
CTATCCTGCCTTCGACTACGGCTATGTGTCGCTGCTAAAGAATATTTACCATATTGACGAGCCGCAGGCT
CTGTTTGAATTCGTACATCCTAATCGAGCGGAAAATATTGACAATACTCGCTGCAAGACGGTTTCATTTA
AAGTCAATAAAGATTGCGTGCTGCACGGAATCGGCGGATACTTTGATACCCATTTGTACAAGGACATCTG
CCTAAGCATCAATCCTCTGACCCATACGCCTGGCATGTTCTCCTGGTTCCCCATGTTCTTCGCAACGCGT
CCAAGAACTCTGAGGGAGGGACAGACTATATCCATCCAGTTTTGGCGATGCGTGGATGCAACCAAAGTGT
GGTACGAATGGCAGGTGGTCAATTCTCCAGACGATTGGGAGCACCATAACACACGCGGGACAGGTTACAA
CATGCGATTG
