>Addgene plasmid #70889 | pFOSGE_COF2H04 | addgene partial sequence | sequence record 130372 | M13-Rev 5'-CAGGAAACAGCTATGACC-3'
ATAATGATTTTATTTTGACTGATAGTGACCTGTTCGTTGCAACAAATTGATAAGCAATGCTTTCTTATAA
TGCCAACTTTGTACAAGAAAGCTGGGTCCAATCGCATGTTGTAACCTGTCCCGCGTGTGTTATGGTGCTC
CCAATCGTCTGGAGAATTGACCACCTGCCATTCGTACCACACTTTGGTTGCATCCACGCATCGCCAAAAC
TGGATGGATATAGTCTGTCCCTCCCTCAGAGTTCTTGGACGCGTTGCGAAGAACATGGGGAACCAGGAGA
ACATGCCAGGCGTATGGGTCAGAGGATTGATGCTTAGGCAGATGTCCTTGTACAAATGGGTATCAAAGTA
TCCGCCGATTCCGTGCAGCACGCAATCTTTATTGACTTTAAATGAAACCGTCTTGCAGCGAGTATTGTCA
ATATTTTCCGCTCGATTAGGATGTACGAATTCAAACAGAGCCTGCGGCTCGTCAATATGGTAAATATTCT
TTAGCAGCGACACATAGCCGTAGTCGAAGGCAGGATAGGTTGGTAACAATTGGCAGACATTTTGGTGCAG
CACTGCTGACATCAGTGGATTAATGTAGGAGGTGGATTTGTAGGGTATACTGATTCCATCCGGTTTGAGC
AGCTTCAGTGCTCCATCAAGGCACTCGGGCGAAAGTTCATTATCGCCAAAGGAACCAAGTAACTCCGAAA
