[The description below was written by a language model from this plasmid's Addgene catalogue record.]
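Description:
pFOSGE_COF2H04 is a Gateway entry clone built on the commercial pDONR221 donor vector and carrying the Drosophila melanogaster gene csul (capsuleen, CG3730), which the record also lists under the aliases Dart5 and PRMT5, indicating the fly homologue of protein arginine methyltransferase 5. The insert is recorded as about 1.8 kb and corresponds to a specific annotated FlyBase transcript. It was introduced by Gateway recombination, which in a pDONR-type backbone normally replaces the donor vector's selection cassette and leaves the insert flanked by attL sites. The plasmid is maintained in standard E. coli as a high-copy plasmid under kanamycin selection, and M13 forward and reverse priming sites flank the insert for sequence verification.

As an entry clone, the construct is not itself an expression vector. The record lists no promoter, tag or reporter driving the insert, and none would be expected in this backbone. Its role is to act as a shuttle: an LR recombination reaction moves the csul sequence into any compatible destination vector, which then supplies the promoter, fusion partners and host-specific elements. The associated publication concerns the context-dependent regulatory functions of transcriptional regulators, and the plasmid name suggests it is one member of a larger arrayed clone collection, although the record does not state the destination vectors or the downstream assays. It also does not say whether the insert retains a stop codon, so suitability for C-terminal fusions cannot be inferred from the information given. No feature table was supplied, so element positions cannot be confirmed.
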