Addgene plasmid #70889: pFOSGE_COF2H04
Purpose: Gateway entry clone
Depositing lab: Alexander Stark. Depositing organization: Research Institute of Molecular Pathology (IMP). Publication: Transcriptional regulators form diverse groups with context-dependent regulatory functions. Stampfel G, Kazmar T, Frank O, Wienerroither S, Reiter F, Stark A. Nature. 2015 Nov 9. doi: 10.1038/nature15545. PubMed 26550828.
Backbone
  Vector backbone: pDONR221
  Backbone manufacturer: Invitrogen
  Backbone size w/o insert (bp): 4762
  Vector type: Gateway entry vector
Growth in bacteria
  Bacterial resistance: Kanamycin, 50 μg/mL
  Growth temperature: 37°C
  Growth strain: DH5alpha
  Copy number: High Copy
Gene/Insert
  Gene/Insert name: csul (alt names: FBgn0015925; CG3730, FBtr0089871)
  Species: D. melanogaster (fly)
  Insert size (bp): 1830
  Entrez Gene: csul (a.k.a. Dmel_CG3730, CG3730, Csul, DART5, Dart5, Dmel\CG3730, JBP1, PRMT5, dPRMT5, dart5, dprmt5)
  Cloning method: Gateway Cloning
  Sequencing primers: 5′ M13-F20; 3′ M13R
Terms and licenses: Academic/Nonprofit Terms; Industry Terms: Not Available to Industry
How to cite: pFOSGE_COF2H04 was a gift from Alexander Stark (Addgene plasmid # 70889 ; http://n2t.net/addgene:70889 ; RRID:Addgene_70889)
